Addgene plasmid #53086: pJM656
Purpose: A non-Phosphatidylserine binding mutant form of Lactadherin(sGFP::LactC1C2mut) to be used as a control
Depositing lab: Ding Xue. Depositing organization: University of Colorado, Boulder. Publication: CED-1, CED-7, and TTR-52 regulate surface phosphatidylserine expression on apoptotic and phagocytic cells. Mapes J, Chen YZ, Kim A, Mitani S, Kang BH, Xue D. Curr Biol. 2012 Jul 24;22(14):1267-75. doi: 10.1016/j.cub.2012.05.052. Epub 2012 Jun 21. PubMed 22727702.
Backbone
  Vector backbone: pPD 49.83
  Backbone size w/o insert (bp): 3648
  Total vector size (bp): 5724
  Vector type: Worm Expression
Growth in bacteria
  Bacterial resistance: Ampicillin, 100 μg/mL
  Growth temperature: 37°C
  Growth strain: DH5alpha
  Copy number: High Copy
Gene/Insert
  Gene/Insert name: Lactaherin (alt name: MFGe8)
  Species: M. musculus (mouse)
  Mutation: deleted native signal sequence, deleted C-terminal domain,FG/AA WNL/AAA
  Entrez Gene: Mfge8 (a.k.a. MFG-E8, MP47, Mfgm, P47, SED1, lactadherin)
  Promoter: hsp-16.41
  Tag / fusion protein: GFP (w/ introns) (N terminal on insert); signal sequence (N terminal on insert)
  Cloning method: Restriction Enzyme; 5′ cloning site NotI (not destroyed); 3′ cloning site EcoRV (not destroyed)
  Sequencing primers: 5′ hsp-16; 3′ unc-54
Terms and licenses: Academic/Nonprofit Terms; Industry Terms: Not Available to Industry
Depositor comments: Mutations in Lactadherin described in C. Shao, V.A. Novakovic, J.F. Head, B.A. Seaton, G.E. Gilbert Crystal structure of lactadherin C2 domain at 1.7A resolution with mutational and computational analyses of its membrane-binding motif J. Biol. Chem., 283 (2008), pp. 7230–7241
How to cite: pJM656 was a gift from Ding Xue (Addgene plasmid # 53086 ; http://n2t.net/addgene:53086 ; RRID:Addgene_53086)
