[The description below was written by a language model from this plasmid's Addgene catalogue record and pLannotate feature annotations shown in this document.]
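Description:
pJM656 is a Caenorhabditis elegans expression plasmid built on the pPD49.83 heat-shock vector backbone, about 5.7 kb in total. It is propagated in E. coli as a high-copy plasmid through a ColE1/pUC-type origin and selected with ampicillin via the bla (AmpR) gene and its promoter. The feature table also picks up remnants of pUC/pBR322-derived backbone sequence (partial rop, bom and lacI fragments, the lac promoter/operator region and a piece of the pUC multiple cloning site), which have no role in the worm payload.

Expression is driven by the heat-inducible hsp-16.41 promoter; the small reverse-strand hsp-16.1 fragment annotated upstream is consistent with the divergent hsp-16 intergenic region that supplies this promoter. The open reading frame encodes a secreted fusion, sGFP::LactC1C2mut: an N-terminal signal sequence, GFP containing introns (a common way to improve transgene expression in worms; the annotation software labels it as a GFP variant fragment), and then a portion of mouse lactadherin (Mfge8/MFG-E8). According to the record, lactadherin's native signal sequence and a C-terminal domain were deleted, and FG-to-AA and WNL-to-AAA substitutions were introduced; the depositor attributes these mutations to earlier structural work on the membrane-binding motif of the lactadherin C2 domain. The insert sits between NotI and EcoRV sites. The 3′ sequencing primer is named for unc-54, suggesting an unc-54 3′ region downstream, although this is not annotated in the feature table.

Because the mutations abolish phosphatidylserine binding, the construct serves as a negative control for the corresponding secreted GFP::lactadherin reporter used to detect phosphatidylserine exposed on the surface of apoptotic and phagocytic cells in C. elegans.
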