Features (pLannotate 1.2.2; 14 found; start..end, strand, type, name):
      1..35      -  misc_feature   MCS (fragment): pUC18/19 multiple cloning site
     33..83      -  CDS            hsp-16.1 (fragment): HSP11_CAEEL - Also known as hsp16-1b. Experimental evidence at transcript level: Swiss-Prot protein existence level 2. From Caenorhabditis elegans.
    635..1549    +  CDS            vsfGFP-9 (fragment): vsfGFP-9 is a basic (constitutively fluorescent) green fluorescent protein published in 2015, derived from Aequorea victoria. It has low acid sensitivity.
   1511..2461    +  CDS            Mfge8 (fragment): MFGM_MOUSE - Experimental evidence at protein level: Swiss-Prot protein existence level 1. Contributes to phagocytic removal of apoptotic cells in many tissues. Specific ligand for the alpha-v/beta-3 and alpha-v/beta-5 receptors. Also binds to phosphatidylserine-enriched cell surfaces in a receptor-independent manner. Zona pellucida-binding protein which may play a role in gamete interaction (By similarity). Plays an important role in the maintenance of intestinal epithelial homeostasis and the promotion of mucosal healing. Promotes VEGF-dependent neovascularization. From Mus musculus (Mouse).
   3046..3141    +  CDS            aex-5 (fragment): AEX5_CAEEL - Also known as kpc-3 From Caenorhabditis elegans.
   3269..3304    +  CDS            rop (fragment): Rop protein, which maintains plasmids at low copy number; rop
   3406..3505    +  misc_feature   bom (fragment): basis of mobility region from pBR322
   3603..3707    +  promoter       AmpR promoter: bla
   3708..4568    +  CDS            AmpR: β-lactamase; bla; confers resistance to ampicillin, carbenicillin, and related antibiotics
   4739..5327    +  rep_origin     ori: high-copy-number ColE1/pMB1/pBR322/pUC origin of replication
   5510..5602    +  CDS            lacI (fragment): lac repressor; lacI; The lac repressor binds to the lac operator to inhibit transcription in E. coli. This inhibition can be relieved by adding lactose or isopropyl-β-D-thiogalactopyranoside (IPTG).
   5615..5636    +  protein_bind   CAP binding site: CAP binding activates transcription in the presence of cAMP. E. coli catabolite activator protein
   5651..5681    +  promoter       lac promoter: promoter for the E. coli lac operon
   5689..5705    +  protein_bind   lac operator: The lac repressor binds to the lac operator to inhibit transcription in E. coli. This inhibition can be relieved by adding lactose or isopropyl-β-D-thiogalactopyranoside (IPTG). lac repressor encoded by lacI
>Addgene plasmid #53086 | pJM656 | depositor full sequence | sequence record 82567 | pJM656 sequence 5724 bps
AAGCTTGCATGCCTGCAGGTCGACTCTAGAGGATCACCAAAAACGGAACGTTGAGCTGGACGGAAATAGT
GGTAAAGTGACATGATTATAGTTTGAAGATTTCTAATTTCACAATTAGAGCAAATGTTGTTCGGTATTTA
TTTTCAACGGTATTTATACTATTTTCCACCTTTTTCTAGAACATTCGAGCTGCTTGTTGCAAAAGGAGGG
CGACTCACATTCGGTACATGGAAAAGTAGTGTACACAATAAAGAGACCCAGATACATTTTCCGTCTGCGT
CTCTTTGCACCCACCGGGAGTATTTTCAAACGAATGCATCTAGGACCTTCTAGAACATTCTGTAAGGCTG
CAGAATGCGGGTATATAAGGAAAGCGGGCTCAGAGGAAGCCAACACGCTTTGTTCTAGTGCATCTAAAAA
ACTTCGAAAATCCTCATCGGATCCCCGGGATTGGCCAAAGGACCCAAAGGTATGTTTCGAATGATACTAA
CATAACATAGAACATTTTCAGGAGGACCCTTGGCTAGCAAAAATGCATAAGGTTTTGCTGGCACTGTTCT
TTATCTTTCTGGCACCAGCATCCGCACTGGCAGTCTCCGAACCGGTCCTAGCGTCGACGGTACCGGTAGA
AAAAATGAGTAAAGGAGAAGAACTTTTCACTGGAGTTGTCCCAATTCTTGTTGAATTAGATGGTGATGTT
AATGGGCACAAATTTTCTGTCAGTGGAGAGGGTGAAGGTGATGCAACATACGGAAAACTTACCCTTAAAT
TTATTTGCACTACTGGAAAACTACCTGTTCCATGGGTAAGTTTAAACATATATATACTAACTAACCCTGA
TTATTTAAATTTTCAGCCAACACTTGTCACTACTTTCTGTTATGGTGTTCAATGCTTCTCGAGATACCCA
GATCATATGAAACGGCATGACTTTTTCAAGAGTGCCATGCCCGAAGGTTATGTACAGGAAAGAACTATAT
TTTTCAAAGATGACGGGAACTACAAGACACGTAAGTTTAAACAGTTCGGTACTAACTAACCATACATATT
TAAATTTTCAGGTGCTGAAGTCAAGTTTGAAGGTGATACCCTTGTTAATAGAATCGAGTTAAAAGGTATT
GATTTTAAAGAAGATGGAAACATTCTTGGACACAAATTGGAATACAACTATAACTCACACAATGTATACA
TCATGGCAGACAAACAAAAGAATGGAATCAAAGTTGTAAGTTTAAACATGATTTTACTAACTAACTAATC
TGATTTAAATTTTCAGAACTTCAAAATTAGACACAACATTGAAGATGGAAGCGTTCAACTAGCAGACCAT
TATCAACAAAATACTCCAATTGGCGATGGCCCTGTCCTTTTACCAGACAACCATTACCTGTCCACACAAT
CTGCCCTTTCGAAAGATCCCAACGAAAAGAGAGACCACATGGTCCTTCTTGAGTTTGTAACAGCTGCTGG
GATTACACATGGCATGGATGAACTATACAAACCTGGCGGCCGCTGTTCTACACAGCTGGGCATGGAAGGG
GGCGCCATTGCTGATTCACAGATTTCCGCCTCGTCTGTGTATATGGGTTTCATGGGCTTGCAGCGCTGGG
GCCCGGAGCTGGCTCGTCTGTACCGCACAGGGATCGTCAATGCCTGGACAGCCAGCAACTATGATAGCAA
GCCCTGGATCCAGGTGAACCTTCTGCGGAAGATGCGGGTATCAGGTGTGATGACGCAGGGTGCCAGCCGT
GCCGGGAGGGCGGAGTACCTGAAGACCTTCAAGGTGGCTTACAGCCTCGACGGACGCAAGTTTGAGTTCA
TCCAGGATGAAAGCGGTGGAGACAAGGAGTTTTTGGGTAACCTGGACAACAACAGCCTGAAGGTTAACAT
GTTCAACCCGACTCTGGAGGCACAGTACATAAGGCTGTACCCTGTTTCGTGCCACCGCGGCTGCACCCTC
CGCTTCGAGCTCCTGGGCTGTGAGTTGCACGGATGTTCTGAGCCCCTGGGCCTGAAGAATAACACAATTC
CTGACAGCCAGATGTCAGCCTCCAGCAGCTACAAGACAGCTGCTGCTCGAGCTTTTGGCTGGTACCCCCA
CTTGGGAAGGCTGGATAATCAGGGCAAGATCAATGCCTGGACGGCTCAGAGCAACAGTGCCAAGGAATGG
CTGCAGGTTGACCTGGGCACTCAGAGGCAAGTGACAGGAATCATCACCCAGGGGGCCCGGGACGCTGCTC
ACATCCAGTATGTGGCGTCCTACAAGGTAGCCCACAGTGATGATGGTGTGCAGTGGACTGTATATGAGGA
GCAAGGAAGCAGCAAGGTCTTCCAGGGCAACTTGGACAACAACTCCCACAAGAAGAACATCTTCGAGAAA
CCCTTCATGGCTCGCTACGTGCGTGTCCTTCCAGTGTCCTGGCATAACCGCATCACCCTGCGCCTGGAGC
TGCTGGGCTGTTAAGATATCTGAGCTCCGCATCGGCCGCTGTCATCAGATCGCCATCTCGCGCCCGTGCC
TCTGACTTCTAAGTCCAATTACTCTTCAACATCCCTACATGCTCTTTCTCCCTGTGCTCCCACCCCCTAT
TTTTGTTATTATCAAAAAAACTTCTTCTTAATTTCTTTGTTTTTTAGCTTCTTTTAAGTCACCTCTAACA
ATGAAATTGTGTAGATTCAAAAATAGAATTAATTCGTAATAAAAAGTCGAAAAAAATTGTGCTCCCTCCC
CCCATTAATAATAATTCTATCCCAAAATCTACACAATGTTCTGTGTACACTTCTTATGTTTTTTTTACTT
CTGATAAATTTTTTTTGAAACATCATAGAAAAAACCGCACACAAAATACCTTATCATATGTTACGTTTCA
GTTTATGACCGCAATTTTTATTTCTTCGCACGTCTGGGCCTCTCATGACGTCAAATCATGCTCATCGTGA
AAAAGTTTTGGAGTATTTTTGGAATTTTTCAATCAAGTGAAAGTTTATGAAATTAATTTTCCTGCTTTTG
CTTTTTGGGGGTTTCCCCTATTGTTTGTCAAGAGTTTCGAGGACGGCGTTTTTCTTGCTAAAATCACAAG
TATTGATGAGCACGATGCAAGAAAGATCGGAAGAAGGTTTGGGTTTGAGGCTCAGTGGAAGGTGAGTAGA
AGTTGATAATTTGAAAGTGGAGTAGTGTCTATGGGGTTTTTGCCTTAAATGACAGAATACATTCCCAATA
TACCAAACATAACTGTTTCCTACTAGTCGGCCGTACGGGCCCTTTCGTCTCGCGCGTTTCGGTGATGACG
GTGAAAACCTCTGACACATGCAGCTCCCGGAGACGGTCACAGCTTGTCTGTAAGCGGATGCCGGGAGCAG
ACAAGCCCGTCAGGGCGCGTCAGCGGGTGTTGGCGGGTGTCGGGGCTGGCTTAACTATGCGGCATCAGAG
CAGATTGTACTGAGAGTGCACCATATGCGGTGTGAAATACCGCACAGATGCGTAAGGAGAAAATACCGCA
TCAGGCGGCCTTAAGGGCCTCGTGATACGCCTATTTTTATAGGTTAATGTCATGATAATAATGGTTTCTT
AGACGTCAGGTGGCACTTTTCGGGGAAATGTGCGCGGAACCCCTATTTGTTTATTTTTCTAAATACATTC
AAATATGTATCCGCTCATGAGACAATAACCCTGATAAATGCTTCAATAATATTGAAAAAGGAAGAGTATG
AGTATTCAACATTTCCGTGTCGCCCTTATTCCCTTTTTTGCGGCATTTTGCCTTCCTGTTTTTGCTCACC
CAGAAACGCTGGTGAAAGTAAAAGATGCTGAAGATCAGTTGGGTGCACGAGTGGGTTACATCGAACTGGA
TCTCAACAGCGGTAAGATCCTTGAGAGTTTTCGCCCCGAAGAACGTTTTCCAATGATGAGCACTTTTAAA
GTTCTGCTATGTGGCGCGGTATTATCCCGTATTGACGCCGGGCAAGAGCAACTCGGTCGCCGCATACACT
ATTCTCAGAATGACTTGGTTGAGTACTCACCAGTCACAGAAAAGCATCTTACGGATGGCATGACAGTAAG
AGAATTATGCAGTGCTGCCATAACCATGAGTGATAACACTGCGGCCAACTTACTTCTGACAACGATCGGA
GGACCGAAGGAGCTAACCGCTTTTTTGCACAACATGGGGGATCATGTAACTCGCCTTGATCGTTGGGAAC
CGGAGCTGAATGAAGCCATACCAAACGACGAGCGTGACACCACGATGCCTGTAGCAATGGCAACAACGTT
GCGCAAACTATTAACTGGCGAACTACTTACTCTAGCTTCCCGGCAACAATTAATAGACTGGATGGAGGCG
GATAAAGTTGCAGGACCACTTCTGCGCTCGGCCCTTCCGGCTGGCTGGTTTATTGCTGATAAATCTGGAG
CCGGTGAGCGTGGGTCTCGCGGTATCATTGCAGCACTGGGGCCAGATGGTAAGCCCTCCCGTATCGTAGT
TATCTACACGACGGGGAGTCAGGCAACTATGGATGAACGAAATAGACAGATCGCTGAGATAGGTGCCTCA
CTGATTAAGCATTGGTAACTGTCAGACCAAGTTTACTCATATATACTTTAGATTGATTTAAAACTTCATT
TTTAATTTAAAAGGATCTAGGTGAAGATCCTTTTTGATAATCTCATGACCAAAATCCCTTAACGTGAGTT
TTCGTTCCACTGAGCGTCAGACCCCGTAGAAAAGATCAAAGGATCTTCTTGAGATCCTTTTTTTCTGCGC
GTAATCTGCTGCTTGCAAACAAAAAAACCACCGCTACCAGCGGTGGTTTGTTTGCCGGATCAAGAGCTAC
CAACTCTTTTTCCGAAGGTAACTGGCTTCAGCAGAGCGCAGATACCAAATACTGTCCTTCTAGTGTAGCC
GTAGTTAGGCCACCACTTCAAGAACTCTGTAGCACCGCCTACATACCTCGCTCTGCTAATCCTGTTACCA
GTGGCTGCTGCCAGTGGCGATAAGTCGTGTCTTACCGGGTTGGACTCAAGACGATAGTTACCGGATAAGG
CGCAGCGGTCGGGCTGAACGGGGGGTTCGTGCACACAGCCCAGCTTGGAGCGAACGACCTACACCGAACT
GAGATACCTACAGCGTGAGCATTGAGAAAGCGCCACGCTTCCCGAAGGGAGAAAGGCGGACAGGTATCCG
GTAAGCGGCAGGGTCGGAACAGGAGAGCGCACGAGGGAGCTTCCAGGGGGAAACGCCTGGTATCTTTATA
GTCCTGTCGGGTTTCGCCACCTCTGACTTGAGCGTCGATTTTTGTGATGCTCGTCAGGGGGGCGGAGCCT
ATGGAAAAACGCCAGCAACGCGGCCTTTTTACGGTTCCTGGCCTTTTGCTGGCCTTTTGCTCACATGTTC
TTTCCTGCGTTATCCCCTGATTCTGTGGATAACCGTATTACCGCCTTTGAGTGAGCTGATACCGCTCGCC
GCAGCCGAACGACCGAGCGCAGCGAGTCAGTGAGCGAGGAAGCGGAAGAGCGCCCAATACGCAAACCGCC
TCTCCCCGCGCGTTGGCCGATTCATTAATGCAGCTGGCACGACAGGTTTCCCGACTGGAAAGCGGGCAGT
GAGCGCAACGCAATTAATGTGAGTTAGCTCACTCATTAGGCACCCCAGGCTTTACACTTTATGCTTCCGG
CTCGTATGTTGTGTGGAATTGTGAGCGGATAACAATTTCACACAGGAAACAGCT
