>Addgene plasmid #53086 | pJM656 | addgene partial sequence | sequence record 87622 | GFP-F 5'-GGTCCTTCTTGAGTTTGTAAC-3'
ACCTGGCGGCCGCTGTTCTACACAGCTGGGCATGGAAGGGGGCGCCATTGCTGATTCACAGATTTCCGCC
TCGTCTGTGTATATGGGTTTCATGGGCTTGCAGCGCTGGGGCCCGGAGCTGGCTCGTCTGTACCGCACAG
GGATCGTCAATGCCTGGACAGCCAGCAACTATGATAGCAAGCCCTGGATCCAGGTGAACCTTCTGCGGAA
GATGCGGGTATCAGGTGTGATGACGCAGGGTGCCAGCCGTGCCGGGAGGGCGGAGTACCTGAAGACCTTC
AAGGTGGCTTACAGCCTCGACGGACGCAAGTTTGAGTTCATCCAGGATGAAAGCGGTGGAGACAAGGAGT
TTTTGGGTAACCTGGACAACAACAGCCTGAAGGTTAACATGTTCAACCCGACTCTGGAGGCACAGTACAT
AAGGCTGTACCCTGTTTCGTGCCACCGCGGCTGCACCCTCCGCTTCGAGCTCCTGGGCTGTGAGTTGCAC
GGATGTTCTGAGCCCCTGGGCCTGAAGAATAACACAATTCCTGACAGCCAGATGTCAGCCTCCAGCAGCT
ACAAGACAGCTGCTGCTCGAGCTTTTGGCTGGTACCCCCACTTGGGAAGGCTGGATAATCAGGGCAAGAT
CAATGCCTGGACGGCTCAGAGCAACAGTGCCAAGGAATGGCTGCAGGTTGACCTGGGCACTCAGAGGCAA
GTGACAGGAATCATCACCCAGGGGGCCCGGGACGCTGCTCACATCCAGTATGTGGCGTCCTACAAGGTAG
CCCACAGTGATGATGGTGTGCAGTGGACTGTATATGAGGAGCAAGGAAGCAGCAAGGTCTTCCAGGGCAA
CTTGGACAACAACTCCCACAAGAAGAACATCTTCGAGAAACCCTTCATGGCTCGCTA
