>Addgene plasmid #53086 | pJM656 | addgene partial sequence | sequence record 87662 | wUnc-54-3UTR-R 5'-ccgtcctcgaaactcttgac-3'
AATTAATTTCATAAACTTTCACTTGATTGAAAAATTCCAAAAATACTCCAAAACTTTTTCACGATGAGCA
TGATTTGACGTCATGAGAGGCCCAGACGTGCGAAGAAATAAAAATTGCGGTCATAAACTGAAACGTAACA
TATGATAAGGTATTTTGTGTGCGGTTTTTTCTATGATGTTTCAAAAAAATTTATCAGAAGTAAAAAACAT
AAGAAGTGTACACAGAACATTGTGTAGATTTTGGGATAGAATTATTATTAATGGGGGGAGGGAGCACAAT
TTTTTTCGACTTTTTATTACGAATTAATTCTATTTTTGAATCTACACAATTTCATTGTTAGAGGTGACTT
AAAAGAAGCTAAAAAACAAAGAAATTAAGAGAAGTTTTTTGATAATAACAAAAATAGGGGGTGGGAGCAC
AGGGAGAAAGAGCATGTAGGGATGTTGAAGAGTAATTGGACTTAGAAGTCAGAGGCACGGGCGCGAGATG
GCGATCTGATGACAGCGGCCGATGCGGAGCTCAGATATGATATCTTAACAGCCCAGCAGCTCCAGGCGCA
GGGTGATGCGGTTATGCCAGGACACTGGAAGGACACGCACGTAGCGAGCCATGAAGGGTTTCTCGAAGAT
GTTCTTCTTGTGGGAGTTGTTGTCCAAGTTGCCCTGGAAGACCTTGCTGCTTCCTTGCTCCTCATATACA
GTCCACTGCACACCATCATCACTGTGGGCTACCTTGTAGGACGCCACATACTGGATGTGAGCAGCGTCCC
GGGCCCCCTGGGTGATGATTCCTGTCACTTGCCTCTGAGTGCCCAGGTCAACCTGCAGCCATTCCTTGGC
ACTGTTGCTCTGAGCCGTCCAGGCATTGATCTTGCCCTGATTATCCAGCC
